>Addgene plasmid #63767 | pDONR221 Nop4 | depositor full sequence | sequence record 111267 | new full plasmid sequence
CTTTCCTGCGTTATCCCCTGATTCTGTGGATAACCGTATTACCGCCTTTGAGTGAGCTGATACCGCTCGC
CGCAGCCGAACGACCGAGCGCAGCGAGTCAGTGAGCGAGGAAGCGGAAGAGCGCCCAATACGCAAACCGC
CTCTCCCCGCGCGTTGGCCGATTCATTAATGCAGCTGGCACGACAGGTTTCCCGACTGGAAAGCGGGCAG
TGAGCGCAACGCAATTAATACGCGTACCGCTAGCCAGGAAGAGTTTGTAGAAACGCAAAAAGGCCATCCG
TCAGGATGGCCTTCTGCTTAGTTTGATGCCTGGCAGTTTATGGCGGGCGTCCTGCCCGCCACCCTCCGGG
CCGTTGCTTCACAACGTTCAAATCCGCTCCCGGCGGATTTGTCCTACTCAGGAGAGCGTTCACCGACAAA
CAACAGATAAAACGAAAGGCCCAGTCTTCCGACTGAGCCTTTCGTTTTATTTGATGCCTGGCAGTTCCCT
ACTCTCGCGTTAACGCTAGCATGGATGTTTTCCCAGTCACGACGTTGTAAAACGACGGCCAGTCTTAAGC
TCGGGCCCCAAATAATGATTTTATTTTGACTGATAGTGACCTGTTCGTTGCAACAAATTGATGAGCAATG
CTTTTTTATAATGCCAACTTTGTACAAAAAAGCAGGCTACAAA
[2055 nt withheld, positions 674-2728]
AACCCAGCTTTCTTGTACAAAGTTGGCATTATAAGAAAGCATTGCTTATCAATTTGTTGCAACGAACAGG
TCACTATCAGTCAAAATAAAATCATTATTTGCCATCCAGCTGATATCCCCTATAGTGAGTCGTATTACAT
GGTCATAGCTGTTTCCTGGCAGCTCTGGCCCGTGTCTCAAAATCTCTGATGTTACATTGCACAAGATAAA
ATAATATCATCATGAACAATAAAACTGTCTGCTTACATAAACAGTAATACAAGGGGTGTTATGAGCCATA
TTCAACGGGAAACGTCGAGGCCGCGATTAAATTCCAACATGGATGCTGATTTATATGGGTATAAATGGGC
TCGCGATAATGTCGGGCAATCAGGTGCGACAATCTATCGCTTGTATGGGAAGCCCGATGCGCCAGAGTTG
TTTCTGAAACATGGCAAAGGTAGCGTTGCCAATGATGTTACAGATGAGATGGTCAGACTAAACTGGCTGA
CGGAATTTATGCCTCTTCCGACCATCAAGCATTTTATCCGTACTCCTGATGATGCATGGTTACTCACCAC
TGCGATCCCCGGAAAAACAGCATTCCAGGTATTAGAAGAATATCCTGATTCAGGTGAAAATATTGTTGAT
GCGCTGGCAGTGTTCCTGCGCCGGTTGCATTCGATTCCTGTTTGTAATTGTCCTTTTAACAGCGATCGCG
TATTTCGTCTCGCTCAGGCGCAATCACGAATGAATAACGGTTTGGTTGATGCGAGTGATTTTGATGACGA
GCGTAATGGCTGGCCTGTTGAACAAGTCTGGAAAGAAATGCATAAACTTTTGCCATTCTCACCGGATTCA
GTCGTCACTCATGGTGATTTCTCACTTGATAACCTTATTTTTGACGAGGGGAAATTAATAGGTTGTATTG
ATGTTGGACGAGTCGGAATCGCAGACCGATACCAGGATCTTGCCATCCTATGGAACTGCCTCGGTGAGTT
TTCTCCTTCATTACAGAAACGGCTTTTTCAAAAATATGGTATTGATAATCCTGATATGAATAAATTGCAG
TTTCATTTGATGCTCGATGAGTTTTTCTAATCAGAATTGGTTAATTGGTTGTAACACTGGCAGAGCATTA
CGCTGACTTGACGGGACGGCGCAAGCTCATGACCAAAATCCCTTAACGTGAGTTACGCGTCGTTCCACTG
AGCGTCAGACCCCGTAGAAAAGATCAAAGGATCTTCTTGAGATCCTTTTTTTCTGCGCGTAATCTGCTGC
TTGCAAACAAAAAAACCACCGCTACCAGCGGTGGTTTGTTTGCCGGATCAAGAGCTACCAACTCTTTTTC
CGAAGGTAACTGGCTTCAGCAGAGCGCAGATACCAAATACTGTTCTTCTAGTGTAGCCGTAGTTAGGCCA
CCACTTCAAGAACTCTGTAGCACCGCCTACATACCTCGCTCTGCTAATCCTGTTACCAGTGGCTGCTGCC
AGTGGCGATAAGTCGTGTCTTACCGGGTTGGACTCAAGACGATAGTTACCGGATAAGGCGCAGCGGTCGG
GCTGAACGGGGGGTTCGTGCACACAGCCCAGCTTGGAGCGAACGACCTACACCGAACTGAGATACCTACA
GCGTGAGCTATGAGAAAGCGCCACGCTTCCCGAAGGGAGAAAGGCGGACAGGTATCCGGTAAGCGGCAGG
GTCGGAACAGGAGAGCGCACGAGGGAGCTTCCAGGGGGAAACGCCTGGTATCTTTATAGTCCTGTCGGGT
TTCGCCACCTCTGACTTGAGCGTCGATTTTTGTGATGCTCGTCAGGGGGGCGGAGCCTATGGAAAAACGC
CAGCAACGCGGCCTTTTTACGGTTCCTGGCCTTTTGCTGGCCTTTTGCTCACATGTT
Features (pLannotate 1.2.2; 10 found; start..end, strand, type, name):
    121..213     +  CDS            lacI (fragment): lac repressor; lacI; The lac repressor binds to the lac operator to inhibit transcription in E. coli. This inhibition can be relieved by adding lactose or isopropyl-β-D-thiogalactopyranoside (IPTG).
    268..295     -  terminator     rrnB T2 terminator: transcription terminator T2 from the E. coli rrnB gene
    427..470     +  terminator     rrnB T1 terminator: Escherichia coli rrnB; transcription terminator T1 from the E. coli rrnB gene
    517..553     -  CDS            lacZα (fragment): LacZα fragment of β-galactosidase; lacZ fragment
    569..668     +  protein_bind   attL1: mutant version of attL; recombination site for the Gateway® LR reaction LR Clonase™
    674..2728    +  CDS            NOP4 (sequence withheld): NOP4_YEAST - Also known as NOP77. Experimental evidence at protein level: Swiss-Prot protein existence level 1. Required for 60S ribosomal subunit synthesis. Probably involved in the processing of 27S rRNA to produce mature 25S rRNA. From Saccharomyces cerevisiae (strain ATCC 204508 / S288c) (Baker's yeast).
   2730..2829    -  protein_bind   attL2: mutant version of attL; recombination site for the Gateway® LR reaction LR Clonase™
   2847..2865    -  promoter       T7 promoter: promoter for bacteriophage T7 RNA polymerase
   2999..3808    +  CDS            KanR: aminoglycoside phosphotransferase; aph(3')-Ia; confers resistance to kanamycin in bacteria or G418 (Geneticin®) in eukaryotes
   3955..4543    +  rep_origin     ori: high-copy-number ColE1/pMB1/pBR322/pUC origin of replication
