[The description below was written by a language model from this plasmid's Addgene catalogue record and pLannotate feature annotations shown in this document.]
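Description:
pDONR221 Nop4 is a Gateway entry clone carrying the Saccharomyces cerevisiae open reading frame NOP4 (also called NOP77, systematic name YPL043W) in the Invitrogen pDONR221 backbone. Although catalogued as a donor vector, the annotated sequence shows the product of a BP recombination: the roughly 2.05 kb NOP4 coding sequence sits between attL1 and attL2 sites, having replaced the donor vector's original selection cassette. This explains why the finished plasmid (about 4.6 kb) is slightly smaller than the empty backbone. The plasmid is maintained in E. coli through a high-copy ColE1/pUC-type origin and selected with kanamycin via an aminoglycoside phosphotransferase gene.

The attL sites allow the ORF to be moved directionally by LR recombination into any compatible destination vector, which then supplies the promoter, tags and host-specific markers. The entry clone itself has no promoter positioned to express NOP4 in yeast or bacteria. The only promoter annotated is a T7 promoter lying downstream of attL2 on the opposite strand. rrnB T1 and T2 terminators upstream of attL1 insulate the insert from read-through transcription originating in the backbone, and the short lacI and lacZα fragments detected are backbone remnants rather than functional genes. M13 forward and reverse priming sites flank the cassette for sequence verification.

Nop4 is a nucleolar protein required for 60S ribosomal subunit synthesis, probably acting in the processing of 27S pre-rRNA to mature 25S rRNA. The associated publication maps protein interactions within the large-subunit processome, so this clone most likely served as a source of the ORF for transfer into the expression vectors used in that work, though the record does not state the specific destination vectors.
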