Addgene plasmid #63767: pDONR221 Nop4
Purpose: yeast ORF Nop4 in the Gateway entry vector pDONR221
Depositing lab: Susan Baserga. Depositing organization: Yale University. Publication: A protein interaction map of the LSU processome. McCann KL, Charette JM, Vincent NG, Baserga SJ. Genes Dev. 2015 Apr 15;29(8):862-75. doi: 10.1101/gad.256370.114. Epub 2015 Apr 15. PubMed 25877921.
Backbone
  Vector backbone: pDONR221
  Backbone manufacturer: Invitrogen
  Backbone size w/o insert (bp): 4762
  Total vector size (bp): 4590
  Vector type: Gateway Donor vector
Growth in bacteria
  Bacterial resistance: Kanamycin, 50 μg/mL
  Growth temperature: 37°C
  Growth strain: DH5alpha
  Copy number: Unknown
Gene/Insert
  Gene/Insert name: Nop4 (alt names: Nop77; YPL043W)
  Species: S. cerevisiae (budding yeast)
  Insert size (bp): 2055
  Cloning method: Gateway Cloning
  Sequencing primers: 5′ M13F; 3′ M13R
Terms and licenses: Academic/Nonprofit Terms; Industry Terms: Not Available to Industry
How to cite: pDONR221 Nop4 was a gift from Susan Baserga (Addgene plasmid # 63767 ; http://n2t.net/addgene:63767 ; RRID:Addgene_63767)
