>Addgene plasmid #63767 | pDONR221 Nop4 | addgene partial sequence | sequence record 111265 | M13pUC-Fwd 5'-CCCAGTCACGACGTTGTAAAACG-3'
CCAATATGATTTTATTTTGACTGATAGTGACCTGTTCGTTGCAACAAATTGATGAGCAATGCTTTTTTAT
AATGCCAACTTTGTACAAAAAAGCAGGCTACAAA
[862 nt withheld, positions 105-966]
