>Addgene plasmid #63767 | pDONR221 Nop4 | addgene partial sequence | sequence record 111266 | M13-Rev 5'-CAGGAAACAGCTATGACC-3'
CAGCTGGATGGCAAATAATGATTTTATTTTGACTGATAGTGACCTGTTCGTTGCAACAAATTGATAAGCA
ATGCTTTCTTATAATGCCAACTTTGTACAAGAAAGCTGGGTT
[863 nt withheld, positions 113-975]
